>Addgene plasmid #235187 | pCTcon2-dHUH | addgene full sequence | sequence record 467249 | Addgene NGS Result
CAAAAATTCTTACTTTTTTTTTGGATGGACGCAAAGAAGTTTAATAATCATATTACATGGCATTACCACC
ATATACATATCCATATCTAATCTTACTTATATGTTGTGGAAATGTAAAGAGCCCCATTATCTTAGCCTAA
AAAAACCTTCTCTTTGGAACTTTCAGTAATACGCTTAACTGCTCATTGCTATATTGAAGTACGGATTAGA
AGCCGCCGAGCGGGTGACAGCCCTCCGAAGGAAGACTCTCCTCCGTGCGTCCTCGTCTTCACCGGTCGCG
TTCCTGAAACGCAGATGTGCCTCGCGCCGCACTGCTCCGAACAATAAAGATTCTACAATACTAGCTTTTA
TGGTTATGAAGAGGAAAAATTGGCAGTAACCTGGCCCCACAAACCTTCAAATGAACGAATCAAATTAACA
ACCATAGGATGATAATGCGATTAGTTTTTTAGCCTTATTTCTGGGGTAATTAATCAGCGAAGCGATGATT
TTTGATCTATTAACAGATATATAAATGCAAAAACTGCATAACCACTTTAACTAATACTTTCAACATTTTC
GGTTTGTATTACTTCTTATTCAAATGTAATAAAAGTATCAACAAAAAATTGTTAATATACCTCTATACTT
TAACGTCAAGGAGAAAAAACCCCGGATCGAATTCCCTACTTCATACATTTTCAATTAAGATGCAGTTACT
TCGCTGTTTTTCAATATTTTCTGTTATTGCTTCAGTTTTAGCACAGGAACTGACAACTATATGCGAGCAA
ATCCCCTCACCAACTTTAGAATCGACGCCGTACTCTTTGTCAACGACTACTATTTTGGCCAACGGGAAGG
CAATGCAAGGAGTTTTTGAATATTACAAATCAGTAACGTTTGTCAGTAATTGCGGTTCTCACCCCTCAAC
AACTAGCAAAGGCAGCCCCATAAACACACAGTATGTTTTTAAGGACAATAGCTCGACGATTGAAGGTAGA
TACCCATACGACGTTCCAGACTACGCTCTGCAGGAGAACTTGTACTTTCAAGGTCTGCAGGCTAGTGGTG
GAGGAGGCTCTGGTGGAGGCGGTAGCGGAGGCGGAGGGTCGGCTAGCCCGTCAAAGAAAAACGGGCGCAG
TGGGCCGCAGCCCCACAAACGATGGGTGTTCACGCTGAATAATCCGTCTGAGGACGAACGCAAGAAAATT
AGGGATCTTCCCATTTCCCTGTTCGATTACTTCATAGTTGGCGAAGAAGGTAATGAGGAGGGACGCACAC
CTCACCTTCAAGGATTCGCAAACTTCGTAAAGAAACAGACATTTAACAAGGTGAAGTGGTATTTGGGTGC
CCGGTGTCACATAGAGAAGGCCAAGGGGACAGACCAACAAAATAAAGAATATTGCAGTAAAGAGGGAAAC
CTCCTCATGGAGTGCGGCGCTCCACGATCTCAAGGCCAGCGTGGATCCGAACAAAAGCTTATTTCTGAAG
AGGACTTGTAATAGCTCGAGATCTGATAACAACAGTGTAGATGTAACAAAATCGACTTTGTTCCCACTGT
ACTTTTAGCTCGTACAAAATACAATATACTTTTCATTTCTCCGTAAACAACATGTTTTCCCATGTAATAT
CCTTTTCTATTTTTCGTTCCGTTACCAACTTTACACATACTTTATATAGCTATTCACTTCTATACACTAA
AAAACTAAGACAATTTTAATTTTGCTGCCTGCCATATTTCAATTTGTTATAAATTCCTATAATTTATCCT
ATTAGTAGCTAAAAAAAGATGAATGTGAATCGAATCCTAAGAGAATTGAGCTCCAATTCGCCCTATAGTG
AGTCGTATTACAATTCACTGGCCGTCGTTTTACAACGTCGTGACTGGGAAAACCCTGGCGTTACCCAACT
TAATCGCCTTGCAGCACATCCCCCTTTCGCCAGCTGGCGTAATAGCGAAGAGGCCCGCACCGATCGCCTT
TCCCAACAGTTGCGCAGCCTGAATGGCGAATGG
[124 nt withheld, positions 1994-2117]
C
[91 nt withheld, positions 2119-2209]
A
[49 nt withheld, positions 2211-2259]
CCTTTGACGTTGGAGTCCACGTTCTTT
[37 nt withheld, positions 2287-2323]
ACCCTATCTCGGTCTATTCTTTTGATTTATAAGGGATTTTGCCGATTTCGGCCTATTGGTTAAAAAATGA
GCTGATTTAACAAAAATTTAACGCGAATTTTAACAAAATATTAACGCTTACAATTTCCTGATGCGGTATT
TTCTCCTTACGCATCTGTGCGGTATTTCACACCGCATAGATCGGCAAGTGCACAAACAATACTTAAATAA
ATACTACTCAGTAATAACCTATTTCTTAGCATTTTTGACGAAATTTGCTATTTTGTTAGAGTCTTTTACA
CCATTTGTCTCCACACCTCCGCTTACATCAACACCAATAACGCCATTTAATCTAAGCGCATCACCAACAT
TTTCTGGCGTCAGTCCACCAGCTAACATAAAATGTAAGCTTTCGGGGCTCTCTTGCCTTCCAACCCAGTC
AGAAATCGAGTTCCAATCCAAAAGTTCACCTGTCCCACCTGCTTCTGAATCAAACAAGGGAATAAACGAA
TGAGGTTTCTGTGAAGCTGCACTGAGTAGTATGTTGCAGTCTTTTGGAAATACGAGTCTTTTAATAACTG
GCAAACCGAGGAACTCTTGGTATTCTTGCCACGACTCATCTCCATGCAGTTGGACGATATCAATGCCGTA
ATCATTGACCAGAGCCAAAACATCCTCCTTAGGTTGATTACGAAACACGCCAACCAAGTATTTCGGAGTG
CCTGAACTATTTTTATATGCTTTTACAAGACTTGAAATTTTCCTTGCAATAACCGGGTCAATTGTTCTCT
TTCTATTGGGCACACATATAATACCCAGCAAGTCAGCATCGGAATCTAGAGCACATTCTGCGGCCTCTGT
GCTCTGCAAGCCGCAAACTTTCACCAATGGACCAGAACTACCTGTGAAATTAATAACAGACATACTCCAA
GCTGCCTTTGTGTGCTTAATCACGTATACTCACGTGCTCAATAGTCACCAATGCCCTCCCTCTTGGCCCT
CTCCTTTTCTTTTTTCGACCGAATTAATTCTTAATCGGCAAAAAAAGAAAAGCTCCGGATCAAGATTGTA
CGTAAGGTGACAAGCTATTTTTCAATAAAGAATATCTTCCACTACTGCCATCTGGCGTCATAACTGCAAA
GTACACATATATTACGATGCTGTTCTATTAAATGCTTCCTATATTATATATATAGTAATGTCGTGATCTA
TGGTGCACTCTCAGTACAATCTGCTCTGATGCCGCATAGTTAAGCCAGCCCCGACACCCGCCAACACCCG
CTGACGCGCCCTGACGGGCTTGTCTGCTCCCGGCATCCGCTTACAGACAAGCTGTGACCGTCTCCGGGAG
CTGCATGTGTCAGAGGTTTTCACCGTCATCACCGAAACGCGCGAGACGAAAGGGCCTCGTGATACGCCTA
TTTTTATAGGTTAATGTCATGATAATAATGGTTTCTTAGACGGATCGCTTGCCTGTAACTTACACGCGCC
TCGTATCTTTTAATGATGGAATAATTTGGGAATTTACTCTGTGTTTATTTATTTTTATGTTTTGTATTTG
GATTTTAGAAAGTAAATAAAGAAGGTAGAAGAGTTACGGAATGAAGAAAAAAAAATAAACAAAGGTTTAA
AAAATTTCAACAAAAAGCGTACTTTACATATATATTTATTAGACAAGAAAAGCAGATTAAATAGATATAC
ATTCGATTAACGATAAGTAAAATGTAAAATCACAGGATTTTCGTGTGTGGTCTTCTACACAGACAAGATG
AAACAATTCGGCATTAATACCTGAGAGCAGGAAGAGCAAGATAAAAGGTAGTATTTGTTGGCGATCCCCC
TAGAGTCTTTTACATCTTCGGAAAACAAAAACTATTTTTTCTTTAATTTCTTTTTTTACTTTCTATTTTT
AATTTATATATTTATATTAAAAAATTTAAATTATAATTATTTTTATAGCACGTGATGAAAAGGACCCAGG
TGGCACTTTTCGGGGAAATGTGCGCGGAACCCCTATTTGTTTATTTTTCTAAATACATTCAAATATGTAT
CCGCTCATGAGACAATAACCCTGATAAATGCTTCAATAATATTGAAAAAGGAAGAGTATGAGTATTCAAC
ATTTCCGTGTCGCCCTTATTCCCTTTTTTGCGGCATTTTGCCTTCCTGTTTTTGCTCACCCAGAAACGCT
GGTGAAAGTAAAAGATGCTGAAGATCAGTTGGGTGCACGAGTGGGTTACATCGAACTGGATCTCAACAGC
GGTAAGATCCTTGAGAGTTTTCGCCCCGAAGAACGTTTTCCAATGATGAGCACTTTTAAAGTTCTGCTAT
GTGGCGCGGTATTATCCCGTATTGACGCCGGGCAAGAGCAACTCGGTCGCCGCATACACTATTCTCAGAA
TGACTTGGTTGAGTACTCACCAGTCACAGAAAAGCATCTTACGGATGGCATGACAGTAAGAGAATTATGC
AGTGCTGCCATAACCATGAGTGATAACACTGCGGCCAACTTACTTCTGACAACGATCGGAGGACCGAAGG
AGCTAACCGCTTTTTTGCACAACATGGGGGATCATGTAACTCGCCTTGATCGTTGGGAACCGGAGCTGAA
TGAAGCCATACCAAACGACGAGCGTGACACCACGATGCCTGTAGCAATGGCAACAACGTTGCGCAAACTA
TTAACTGGCGAACTACTTACTCTAGCTTCCCGGCAACAATTAATAGACTGGATGGAGGCGGATAAAGTTG
CAGGACCACTTCTGCGCTCGGCCCTTCCGGCTGGCTGGTTTATTGCTGATAAATCTGGAGCCGGTGAGCG
TGGGTCTCGCGGTATCATTGCAGCACTGGGGCCAGATGGTAAGCCCTCCCGTATCGTAGTTATCTACACG
ACGGGGAGTCAGGCAACTATGGATGAACGAAATAGACAGATCGCTGAGATAGGTGCCTCACTGATTAAGC
ATTGGTAACTGTCAGACCAAGTTTACTCATATATACTTTAGATTGATTTAAAACTTCATTTTTAATTTAA
AAGGATCTAGGTGAAGATCCTTTTTGATAATCTCATGACCAAAATCCCTTAACGTGAGTTTTCGTTCCAC
TGAGCGTCAGACCCCGTAGAAAAGATCAAAGGATCTTCTTGAGATCCTTTTTTTCTGCGCGTAATCTGCT
GCTTGCAAACAAAAAAACCACCGCTACCAGCGGTGGTTTGTTTGCCGGATCAAGAGCTACCAACTCTTTT
TCCGAAGGTAACTGGCTTCAGCAGAGCGCAGATACCAAATACTGTTCTTCTAGTGTAGCCGTAGTTAGGC
CACCACTTCAAGAACTCTGTAGCACCGCCTACATACCTCGCTCTGCTAATCCTGTTACCAGTGGCTGCTG
CCAGTGGCGATAAGTCGTGTCTTACCGGGTTGGACTCAAGACGATAGTTACCGGATAAGGCGCAGCGGTC
GGGCTGAACGGGGGGTTCGTGCACACAGCCCAGCTTGGAGCGAACGACCTACACCGAACTGAGATACCTA
CAGCGTGAGCTATGAGAAAGCGCCACGCTTCCCGAAGGGAGAAAGGCGGACAGGTATCCGGTAAGCGGCA
GGGTCGGAACAGGAGAGCGCACGAGGGAGCTTCCAGGGGGAAACGCCTGGTATCTTTATAGTCCTGTCGG
GTTTCGCCACCTCTGACTTGAGCGTCGATTTTTGTGATGCTCGTCAGGGGGGCGGAGCCTATGGAAAAAC
GCCAGCAACGCGGCCTTTTTACGGTTCCTGGCCTTTTGCTGGCCTTTTGCTCACATGTTCTTTCCTGCGT
TATCCCCTGATTCTGTGGATAACCGTATTACCGCCTTTGAGTGAGCTGATACCGCTCGCCGCAGCCGAAC
GACCGAGCGCAGCGAGTCAGTGAGCGAGGAAGCGGAAGAGCGCCCAATACGCAAACCGCCTCTCCCCGCG
CGTTGGCCGATTCATTAATGCAGCTGGCACGACAGGTTTCCCGACTGGAAAGCGGGCAGTGAGCGCAACG
CAATTAATGTGAGTTAGCTCACTCATTAGGCACCCCAGGCTTTACACTTTATGCTTCCGGCTCGTATGTT
GTGTGGAATTGTGAGCGGATAACAATTTCACACAGGAAACAGCTATGACCATGATTACGCCAAGCTCGAA
ATTAACCCTCACTAAAGGGAACAAAAGCTGGTACCAATTCCTTGAATTTT
Features (pLannotate 1.2.2; 21 found; start..end, strand, type, name):
    202..643     +  promoter       GAL1 promoter: S. cerevisiae GAL1; inducible promoter, regulated by Gal4
    690..950     +  CDS            AGA2: AGA2_YEAST - Experimental evidence at protein level: Swiss-Prot protein existence level 1. Receptor binding subunit of the a-agglutinin heterodimer. S.cerevisiae a and alpha cells express the complementary cell surface glycoproteins a-agglutinin and alpha-agglutinin, respectively, which interact with one another to promote cellular aggregation during mating. From Saccharomyces cerevisiae (strain ATCC 204508 / S288c) (Baker's yeast).
   1098..1442    +  CDS            Rep (fragment): REP_PCV2 - Experimental evidence at protein level: Swiss-Prot protein existence level 1. Essential for the replication of viral ssDNA. The closed circular ssDNA genome is first converted to a superhelical dsDNA. Rep and/or Rep' binds a specific hairpin at the genome origin of replication. Introduces an endonucleolytic nick within the conserved sequence 5'-AGTATTAC-3' in the intergenic region of the genome, thereby initiating the rolling circle replication (RCR). Following cleavage, binds covalently to the 5'-phosphate of DNA as a tyrosyl ester. The cleavage gives rise to a free 3'-OH that serv
   1452..1478    +  CDS            Myc (fragment): Myc (human c-Myc proto-oncogene) epitope tag
   1812..1830    -  promoter       T7 promoter: promoter for bacteriophage T7 RNA polymerase
   1833..1990    +  CDS            lacZα (fragment): LacZα fragment of β-galactosidase; lacZ fragment
   1994..2422    +  rep_origin     f1 ori (sequence partly withheld): f1 bacteriophage origin of replication; arrow indicates direction of (+) strand synthesis
   2450..2501    -  misc_feature   bom (fragment): basis of mobility region from pBR322
   2552..3226    -  CDS            TRP1: phosphoribosylanthranilate isomerase, required for tryptophan biosynthesis; S. cerevisiae TRP1; yeast auxotrophic marker
   3227..3374    -  promoter       TRP1 promoter: S. cerevisiae TRP1
   3512..3561    -  misc_feature   bom (fragment): basis of mobility region from pBR322
   3663..3698    -  CDS            rop (fragment): Rop protein, which maintains plasmids at low copy number; rop
   3766..4269    -  misc_feature   CEN/ARS: S. cerevisiae CEN6 centromere fused to an autonomously replicating sequence
   4306..4410    +  promoter       AmpR promoter: bla
   4411..5271    +  CDS            AmpR: β-lactamase; bla; confers resistance to ampicillin, carbenicillin, and related antibiotics
   5442..6030    +  rep_origin     ori: high-copy-number ColE1/pMB1/pBR322/pUC origin of replication
   6213..6305    +  CDS            lacI (fragment): lac repressor; lacI; The lac repressor binds to the lac operator to inhibit transcription in E. coli. This inhibition can be relieved by adding lactose or isopropyl-β-D-thiogalactopyranoside (IPTG).
   6318..6339    +  protein_bind   CAP binding site: CAP binding activates transcription in the presence of cAMP. E. coli catabolite activator protein
   6354..6384    +  promoter       lac promoter: promoter for the E. coli lac operon
   6392..6408    +  protein_bind   lac operator: The lac repressor binds to the lac operator to inhibit transcription in E. coli. This inhibition can be relieved by adding lactose or isopropyl-β-D-thiogalactopyranoside (IPTG). lac repressor encoded by lacI
   6453..6471    +  promoter       T3 promoter: promoter for bacteriophage T3 RNA polymerase
