[The description below was written by a language model from this plasmid's Addgene catalogue record and pLannotate feature annotations shown in this document.]
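Description:
pCTcon2-dHUH is a yeast surface display plasmid built on the pCTcon2 backbone, a Saccharomyces cerevisiae/E. coli shuttle vector. In yeast it is maintained as a low-copy episome through a CEN6/ARS element and selected by tryptophan prototrophy via the TRP1 marker and its native promoter. In bacteria it replicates from a high-copy ColE1/pUC-type origin and is selected with ampicillin through the β-lactamase gene. An f1 origin, T3 and T7 promoters, and remnants of the lac region (lacZα fragment, lac promoter/operator) are carried over from the parental cloning vector and play no role in display.

The expression cassette is driven by the galactose-inducible GAL1 promoter, which is regulated by Gal4. It encodes Aga2p, the a-agglutinin subunit that anchors a fusion partner to the cell wall by pairing with Aga1p. This is followed by a 345 bp insert annotated as a fragment of the Rep protein of porcine circovirus type 2, and then a C-terminal myc epitope. The catalogue entry also lists an HA tag between Aga2p and the insert. The feature table does not annotate it, although there is an unannotated gap between the two coding regions where it and a linker could lie. Rep is an HUH endonuclease that nicks a specific sequence and becomes covalently attached to the nucleic acid through a tyrosyl ester, which is the basis of the HUH-tag. The record does not say how dHUH differs from the wild-type domain.

The stated purpose is to display dHUH on the yeast surface, with the epitope tags typically used to measure expression levels. The associated publication concerns directed evolution of a sequence-specific covalent protein tag for RNA labeling.
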