Addgene plasmid #235187: pCTcon2-dHUH
Purpose: To display dHUH on yeast surface
Depositing lab: Alice Ting. Depositing organization: Stanford University. Publication: Directed evolution of a sequence-specific covalent protein tag for RNA labeling. Huang R, Ting AY. Proc Natl Acad Sci U S A. 2025 Mar 4;122(9):e2422085122. doi: 10.1073/pnas.2422085122. Epub 2025 Feb 26. PubMed 40009639.
Backbone
  Vector backbone: pCTcon2
  Vector type: Yeast Expression
  Selectable markers: TRP1
Growth in bacteria
  Bacterial resistance: Ampicillin, 100 μg/mL
  Growth temperature: 37°C
  Growth strain: DH5alpha
  Copy number: Unknown
Gene/Insert
  Gene/Insert name: dHUH (alt names: HUH-tag; PCV2)
  Species: Porcine circovirus type 2
  Insert size (bp): 345
  Tag / fusion protein: aga2p (N terminal on backbone); HA (N terminal on backbone); myc (C terminal on backbone)
Terms and licenses: Academic/Nonprofit Terms; Industry Terms: Not Available to Industry
How to cite: pCTcon2-dHUH was a gift from Alice Ting (Addgene plasmid # 235187 ; http://n2t.net/addgene:235187 ; RRID:Addgene_235187)
